>Addgene plasmid #229510 | pCDF_AtRaf1/Raf2/RbcX2/BSD2/RbcX1 | addgene full sequence | sequence record 460710 | Addgene NGS Result
TAATACGACTCACTATAGGGGAATTGTGAGCGGATAACAATTCCCCTGTAGAAATAATTTTGTTTAACTT
TAATAAGGAGATATACCATGGGTATGCAACAGCTCTACCAACCGTTCCGACCACCGTCATCTCCCATTCC
AACCCAATTCCGTTCACTCGACTCCGCCGGTAAAATCGAAATCCTCGCCGGTCGAATGGCTCTCTGGTTC
GAATACGCACCTCTTATCTCTTCTCTTTACACCGATGGTTTCACTCCTCCAACCATCGAAGAACTCACCG
GAATCTCAAGCATCGAACAGAACCGTTTAATCGTCGGTGCGCAAGTTCGTGACTCAATTCTTCAATCTAT
CCATGAACCGGAACTTATTTCTGCGTTCGACACCGGTGGTGCAGAGCTTCTATACGAAATTCGTCTCCTT
AGCACCACGCAGCGTGTTGCAGCCGCCACATTCATCATTGATCGTAATATTGATTCGAAAGGAGCACAGG
ATTTGGCACGAGCCATCAAGGATTATCCTAACCGTCGTGGAGACGTTGGATGGTTGGATTTTGATTACAA
CTTACCAGGAGATTGTCTTTCATTCTTGTATTACAGGCAGAGCAGAGAGAATAAGAATCCATCGGATCAG
AGAACCTCGATGCTTCTACAAGCATTGGGGGTTGCAGAATCAGAAAAGGCTAAGAACAGGTTGAACACAG
AGCTATACGGGGACAAGGAAGCAGAGAAGGAGAAGGAGAAGAAGAAGAAGGAAGAGGAAGTCAAAGCTAT
TCGGATTCCAGTGGTGAGGCTTAAGTTTGGAGAAGTAGCAGAAGCGACCTCGGTGGTAGTTTTACCGGTT
TGTAAAGCAGAGGAAGGGGAAAAGAAGATTCTTGAAGCTCCAATGGAGATCATAGCCGGAGGGGATTTTA
AGGTGGTTGAGGCGGAGAAAGGATGGAAGAGATGGGTAGTGCTTCCGTCGTGGAACCCAGTGGCAGCCAT
TGGGAAAGGCGGTGTGGCGGTTTCTTTCAGGGATGATAGAAAAGTGCTGCCTTGGGATGGAAAGGAGGAG
CCTTTACTGGTAGTGGCCGATAGGGTGAGGAATGTTGTGGAAGCTGATGACGGGTATTATCTCGTGGTGG
CTGAGAACGGACTTAAGCTAGAGAAAGGATCAGATTTGAAGGCGAGAGAGGTGAAGGAGAGTTTAGGGAT
GGTTGTTTTGGTGGTGAGGCCGCCAAGAGAAGATGATGATGATTGGCAGACAAGTCATCAGAACTGGGAC
TGACAATTCGAGCTCGGCGCGCCTGCAGGTCGGCGATATAGGCGCCAGCAACCGCACCTGTGGCGCCGGT
GATGCCGGCCACGATGCGTCCGGCGTAGAGGATCGAGATCTCGATCCCGCGAAATTAATACGACTCACTA
TAGGGGAATTGTGAGCGGATAACAATTCCCCTCTAGAAATAATTTTGTTTAACTTTAAGAAGGAGATATA
CATATGATGTCTAATCTGGCGCAGGATTTTCTTGGTGACTTCGGAGCTCGTGACCCTTACCCGGAGGAGA
TAGCGAGTCAATTCGGAGATAAAGTGTTGGGATGCCAAAGCACTGAGCACAAGATTTTGATACCAAACGC
ATCTGTTTTGTCTCTCTCCCAGCTTCAGTGTTCCCCTGTTTCGTCTTCACAGCCTCCTTTGTCCGGCGAT
GATGCCAGAACTCTCCTCCACAAGGTTTTGGGATGGAGTATAGTGGATAATGAAGCGGGTGGTCTGAAAA
TAAGGTGTATGTGGAAAGTGAGGGATTTTGGGTGCGGTGTTGAACTCATAAACAGGATCCATAAGGTTGC
TGAAGCTTCTGGTCATTACCCTTCTCTTCACTTGGAAAGTCCTACCCAAGTTCGAGCTGAACTATTTACC
TCTTCTATCGGAGGGTTGAGCATGAATGATTTCATAATGGCGGCTAAAATAGATGATATCAAGACTTCTG
ATCTTTCCCCTAGGAAAAGAGCTTGGGCGTGAGCTAGCATGACTGGTGGACAGCAAATGGGTCGCGGATC
CGGCTGCTAACAAAGCCCGAAAGGAAGCTGAGTTGGCTGCTGCCACCGCTGAGCAATAACTAGCATAACC
CCTTGGGGCCTCTAAACGGGTCTTGAGGGGTTTTTTGCTGAAAGGAGGAACTATATCCGGATATCCCGCA
AGAGGCCCGGCAGTACCGGCATAACCAAGCGTCGACGTCGGCGATATAGGCGCCAGCAACCGCACCTGTG
GCGCCGGTGATGCCGGCCACGATGCGTCCGGCGTAGAGGATCGAGATCTCGATCCCGCGAAATTAATACG
ACTCACTATAGGGGAATTGTGAGCGGATAACAATTCCCCTCTAGAAATAATTTTGTTTAACTTTAAGAAG
GAGATATACATATGGTATCGAGAATTGCGAATCGAAAGAGCAAAAAGCTCTTGATTGTGAATGAGGATGT
TGCTGGTAATTACGACGATACCTTCGGTGATGTACAAAAGCAAATTGTTAATTATTTTACATACAAAGCT
GTGAGGACGGTTCTTCATCAGCTGTACGAAATGAATCCTCCTCAATACACTTGGTTCTATAATCATATCA
TAACAAACAGACCGACGGATGGCAAACGTTTCCTCCGTGCCCTCGGCAAGGAGAGTCAGGAGCTTGCAGA
AAGAGTGATGATCACGCGTCTTCACTTGTATGGCAAATGGATCAAGAAATGCGACCATGGGAAGATATAC
CAGGAAATATCGGATGAAAACTTGGCGTTGATGCGTGAACGCCTGATGGAGACCGTGATATGGCCTTCCG
ATGACACAAACTCAAGGTAAGCTAGCATGACTGGTGGACAGCAAATGGGTCGCGGATCCGGCTGCTAACA
AAGCCCGAAAGGAAGCTGAGTTGGCTGCTGCCACCGCTGAGCAATAACTAGCATAACCCCTTGGGGCCTC
TAAACGGGTCTTGAGGGGTTTTTTGCTGAAAGGAGGAACTATATCCGGATATCCCGCAAGAGGCCCGGCA
GTACCGGCATAACCAAGCGTCGACGTCGGCGATATAGGCGCCAGCAACCGCACCTGTGGCGCCGGTGATG
CCGGCCACGATGCGTCCGGCGTAGAGGATCGAGATCTCGATCCCGCGAAATTAATACGACTCACTATAGG
GGAATTGTGAGCGGATAACAATTCCCCTCTAGAAATAATTTTGTTTAACTTTAAGAAGGAGATATACATA
TGATGGCCGCAAACAATAATCCTCAGGGCACTAAACCAAACAGTTTAGTTTGTGCAAATTGTGAAGGGGA
AGGTTGTGTGGCATGTTCTCAATGCAAAGGAGGTGGTGTGAATTTGATTGATCATTTCAATGGTCAGTTT
AAAGCTGGTGCACTCTGTTGGCTTTGCAGAGGTAAAAAGGAGGTGTTGTGTGGGGACTGCAATGGAGCTG
GTTTCATTGGTGGGTTCTTGAGCACCTTCGATGAGTAGGCTAGCATGACTGGTGGACAGCAAATGGGTCG
CGGATCCGGCTGCTAACAAAGCCCGAAAGGAAGCTGAGTTGGCTGCTGCCACCGCTGAGCAATAACTAGC
ATAACCCCTTGGGGCCTCTAAACGGGTCTTGAGGGGTTTTTTGCTGAAAGGAGGAACTATATCCGGATAT
CCCGCAAGAGGCCCGGCAGTACCGGCATAACCAAGCGGTACCAGCGGTCAATTGTAGTGGAGGTGCTAGC
GCATGCGGAATTGGATATCGGCCGGCCACGCGATCGCTGACGTCGGTACCCTCGAGTCTGGTTAATACGA
CTCACTATAGGGGAATTGTGAGCGGATAACAATTCCCCTCTAGAAATAATTTTGTTTAACTTTAAGAAGG
AGATATACATATGTATGTTCCCGGCTTTGGAGAAGCTTCACCGGAGGCTAAGGCAGCGAAGCATCTTCAT
GACTTCTTTACTTACGTTGCAGTGAGGATAGTGTCTGCTCAGCTTGAGAGTTATAATCCTGAGGCTTATA
TGGAGTTGAGAGAATTTTTAGATACAAACTCTGTAAGTGACGGTGATAAATTCTGCGCCACTCTCATGCG
TCGCTCTTCACGTCACATGAACTTAGCCCTTCGAATTTTAGAGGTACGGTCTGCTTATTGTAAAAACGAT
TTCGAATGGGATAATATGAAGCGCCTCGCCTTCAAGAACGTAGATGATTCCAACACAAGACTCATGCGCG
AGTACGTCTTGGAGACTAGCCATGTCGAAACCGATTCTGATAAGTGATTAATTAACCTAGGCTGCTGCCA
CCGCTGAGCAATAACTAGCATAACCCCTTGGGGCCTCTAAACGGGTCTTGAGGGGTTTTTTGCTGAAACC
TCAGGCATTTGAGAAGCACACGGTCACACTGCTTCCGGTAGTCAATAAACCGGTAAACCAGCAATAGACA
TAAGCGGCTATTTAACGACCCTGCCCTGAACCGACGACCGGGTCATCGTGGCCGGATCTTGCGGCCCCTC
GGCTTGAACGAATTGTTAGACATTATTTGCCGACTACCTTGGTGATCTCGCCTTTCACGTAGTGGACAAA
TTCTTCCAACTGATCTGCGCGCGAGGCCAAGCGATCTTCTTCTTGTCCAAGATAAGCCTGTCTAGCTTCA
AGTATGACGGGCTGATACTGGGCCGGCAGGCGCTCCATTGCCCAGTCGGCAGCGACATCCTTCGGCGCGA
TTTTGCCGGTTACTGCGCTGTACCAAATGCGGGACAACGTAAGCACTACATTTCGCTCATCGCCAGCCCA
GTCGGGCGGCGAGTTCCATAGCGTTAAGGTTTCATTTAGCGCCTCAAATAGATCCTGTTCAGGAACCGGA
TCAAAGAGTTCCTCCGCCGCTGGACCTACCAAGGCAACGCTATGTTCTCTTGCTTTTGTCAGCAAGATAG
CCAGATCAATGTCGATCGTGGCTGGCTCGAAGATACCTGCAAGAATGTCATTGCGCTGCCATTCTCCAAA
TTGCAGTTCGCGCTTAGCTGGATAACGCCACGGAATGATGTCGTCGTGCACAACAATGGTGACTTCTACA
GCGCGGAGAATCTCGCTCTCTCCAGGGGAAGCCGAAGTTTCCAAAAGGTCGTTGATCAAAGCTCGCCGCG
TTGTTTCATCAAGCCTTACGGTCACCGTAACCAGCAAATCAATATCACTGTGTGGCTTCAGGCCGCCATC
CACTGCGGAGCCGTACAAATGTACGGCCAGCAACGTCGGTTCGAGATGGCGCTCGATGACGCCAACTACC
TCTGATAGTTGAGTCGATACTTCGGCGATCACCGCTTCCCTCATACTCTTCCTTTTTCAATATTATTGAA
GCATTTATCAGGGTTATTGTCTCATGAGCGGATACATATTTGAATGTATTTAGAAAAATAAACAAATAGC
TAGCTCACTCGGTCGCTACGCTCCGGGCGTGAGACTGCGGCGGGCGCTGCGGACACATACAAAGTTACCC
ACAGATTCCGTGGATAAGCAGGGGACTAACATGTGAGGCAAAACAGCAGGGCCGCGCCGGTGGCGTTTTT
CCATAGGCTCCGCCCTCCTGCCAGAGTTCACATAAACAGACGCTTTTCCGGTGCATCTGTGGGAGCCGTG
AGGCTCAACCATGAATCTGACAGTACGGGCGAAACCCGACAGGACTTAAAGATCCCCACCGTTTCCGGCG
GGTCGCTCCCTCTTGCGCTCTCCTGTTCCGACCCTGCCGTTTACCGGATACCTGTTCCGCCTTTCTCCCT
TACGGGAAGTGTGGCGCTTTCTCATAGCTCACACACTGGTATCTCGGCTCGGTGTAGGTCGTTCGCTCCA
AGCTGGGCTGTAAGCAAGAACTCCCCGTTCAGCCCGACTGCTGCGCCTTATCCGGTAACTGTTCACTTGA
GTCCAACCCGGAAAAGCACGGTAAAACGCCACTGGCAGCAGCCATTGGTAACTGGGAGTTCGCAGAGGAT
TTGTTTAGCTAAACACGCGGTTGCTCTTGAAGTGTGCGCCAAAGTCCGGCTACACTGGAAGGACAGATTT
GGTTGCTGTGCTCTGCGAAAGCCAGTTACCACGGTTAAGCAGTTCCCCAACTGACTTAACCTTCGATCAA
ACCACCTCCCCAGGTGGTTTTTTCGTTTACAGGGCAAAAGATTACGCGCAGAAAAAAAGGATCTCAAGAA
GATCCTTTGATCTTTTCTACTGAACCGCTCTAGATTTCAGTGCAATTTATCTCTTCAAATGTAGCACCTG
AAGTCAGCCCCATACGATATAAGTTGTAATTCTCATGTTAGTCATGCCCCGCGCCCACCGGAAGGAGCTG
ACTGGGTTGAAGGCTCTCAAGGGCATCGGTCGAGATCCCGGTGCCTAATGAGTGAGCTAACTTACATTAA
TTGCGTTGCGCTCACTGCCCGCTTTCCAGTCGGGAAACCTGTCGTGCCAGCTGCATTAATGAATCGGCCA
ACGCGCGGGGAGAGGCGGTTTGCGTATTGGGCGCCAGGGTGGTTTTTCTTTTCACCAGTGAGACGGGCAA
CAGCTGATTGCCCTTCACCGCCTGGCCCTGAGAGAGTTGCAGCAAGCGGTCCACGCTGGTTTGCCCCAGC
AGGCGAAAATCCTGTTTGATGGTGGTTAACGGCGGGATATAACATGAGCTGTCTTCGGTATCGTCGTATC
CCACTACCGAGATGTCCGCACCAACGCGCAGCCCGGACTCGGTAATGGCGCGCATTGCGCCCAGCGCCAT
CTGATCGTTGGCAACCAGCATCGCAGTGGGAACGATGCCCTCATTCAGCATTTGCATGGTTTGTTGAAAA
CCGGACATGGCACTCCAGTCGCCTTCCCGTTCCGCTATCGGCTGAATTTGATTGCGAGTGAGATATTTAT
GCCAGCCAGCCAGACGCAGACGCGCCGAGACAGAACTTAATGGGCCCGCTAACAGCGCGATTTGCTGGTG
ACCCAATGCGACCAGATGCTCCACGCCCAGTCGCGTACCGTCTTCATGGGAGAAAATAATACTGTTGATG
GGTGTCTGGTCAGAGACATCAAGAAATAACGCCGGAACATTAGTGCAGGCAGCTTCCACAGCAATGGCAT
CCTGGTCATCCAGCGGATAGTTAATGATCAGCCCACTGACGCGTTGCGCGAGAAGATTGTGCACCGCCGC
TTTACAGGCTTCGACGCCGCTTCGTTCTACCATCGACACCACCACGCTGGCACCCAGTTGATCGGCGCGA
GATTTAATCGCCGCGACAATTTGCGACGGCGCGTGCAGGGCCAGACTGGAGGTGGCAACGCCAATCAGCA
ACGACTGTTTGCCCGCCAGTTGTTGTGCCACGCGGTTGGGAATGTAATTCAGCTCCGCCATCGCCGCTTC
CACTTTTTCCCGCGTTTTCGCAGAAACGTGGCTGGCCTGGTTCACCACGCGGGAAACGGTCTGATAAGAG
ACACCGGCATACTCTGCGACATCGTATAACGTTACTGGTTTCACATTCACCACCCTGAATTGACTCTCTT
CCGGGCGCTATCATGCCATACCGCGAAAGGTTTTGCGCCATTCGATGGTGTCCGGGATCTCGACGCTCTC
CCTTATGCGACTCCTGCATTAGGAAAT
Features (pLannotate 1.2.2; 45 found; start..end, strand, type, name):
      1..19      +  promoter       T7 promoter: promoter for bacteriophage T7 RNA polymerase
     20..44      +  protein_bind   lac operator: The lac repressor binds to the lac operator to inhibit transcription in E. coli. This inhibition can be relieved by adding lactose or isopropyl-β-D-thiogalactopyranoside (IPTG). lac repressor encoded by lacI
     59..81      +  RBS            RBS: efficient ribosome binding site from bacteriophage T7 gene 10 (Olins and Rangwala, 1989)
     97..1260    +  CDS            RAF1.2 (fragment): RAF2_ARATH - Experimental evidence at protein level: Swiss-Prot protein existence level 1. Required for assembly or stability of RuBisCO. Acts at a postchaperonin step to fold and/or assemble the large subunit (rbcL) into RuBisCO. RAF1 brackets an rbcL dimer (rbcL(2)), leading to rbcL(8)-RAF1(4) complex formation. In the next step, RBCS displaces RAF1, thus resulting in holoenzyme formation. From Arabidopsis thaliana (Mouse-ear cress).
   1289..1364    -  CDS            TcR (fragment): tetracycline efflux protein; tet; confers resistance to tetracycline
   1386..1404    +  promoter       T7 promoter: promoter for bacteriophage T7 RNA polymerase
   1405..1429    +  protein_bind   lac operator: The lac repressor binds to the lac operator to inhibit transcription in E. coli. This inhibition can be relieved by adding lactose or isopropyl-β-D-thiogalactopyranoside (IPTG). lac repressor encoded by lacI
   1444..1466    +  RBS            RBS: efficient ribosome binding site from bacteriophage T7 gene 10 (Olins and Rangwala, 1989)
   1480..1989    +  CDS            ATP1 (fragment): ATP1_ARATH - Also known as PDL1 From Arabidopsis thaliana (Mouse-ear cress).
   1993..2022    +  CDS            T7 tag (gene 10 leader) (fragment): leader peptide from bacteriophage T7 gene 10 promotes efficient translation in E. coli
   2033..2082    +  CDS            SET1 (fragment): solubility-enhancement tag derived from T7 phage gene 10B
   2090..2137    +  terminator     T7 terminator: transcription terminator for bacteriophage T7 RNA polymerase
   2160..2200    -  CDS            TcR (fragment): tetracycline efflux protein; tet; confers resistance to tetracycline
   2207..2282    -  CDS            TcR (fragment): tetracycline efflux protein; tet; confers resistance to tetracycline
   2304..2322    +  promoter       T7 promoter: promoter for bacteriophage T7 RNA polymerase
   2323..2347    +  protein_bind   lac operator: The lac repressor binds to the lac operator to inhibit transcription in E. coli. This inhibition can be relieved by adding lactose or isopropyl-β-D-thiogalactopyranoside (IPTG). lac repressor encoded by lacI
   2362..2384    +  RBS            RBS: efficient ribosome binding site from bacteriophage T7 gene 10 (Olins and Rangwala, 1989)
   2395..2817    +  CDS            RBCX2 (fragment): RBCX2_ARATH - Experimental evidence at protein level: Swiss-Prot protein existence level 1. Chaperone involved in RuBisCO assembly process. From Arabidopsis thaliana (Mouse-ear cress).
   2821..2850    +  CDS            T7 tag (gene 10 leader) (fragment): leader peptide from bacteriophage T7 gene 10 promotes efficient translation in E. coli
   2861..2910    +  CDS            SET1 (fragment): solubility-enhancement tag derived from T7 phage gene 10B
   2918..2965    +  terminator     T7 terminator: transcription terminator for bacteriophage T7 RNA polymerase
   2988..3028    -  CDS            TcR (fragment): tetracycline efflux protein; tet; confers resistance to tetracycline
   3035..3110    -  CDS            TcR (fragment): tetracycline efflux protein; tet; confers resistance to tetracycline
   3132..3150    +  promoter       T7 promoter: promoter for bacteriophage T7 RNA polymerase
   3151..3175    +  protein_bind   lac operator: The lac repressor binds to the lac operator to inhibit transcription in E. coli. This inhibition can be relieved by adding lactose or isopropyl-β-D-thiogalactopyranoside (IPTG). lac repressor encoded by lacI
   3190..3212    +  RBS            RBS: efficient ribosome binding site from bacteriophage T7 gene 10 (Olins and Rangwala, 1989)
   3226..3465    +  CDS            BSD2 (fragment): BSD2_ARATH - Experimental evidence at protein level: Swiss-Prot protein existence level 1. Chloroplast chaperone required for RuBisCo biogenesis and translational regulation of the RuBisCo large subunit (RbcL) (PubMed:29217567). Stabilizes an end-state assembly intermediate of eight RbcL subunits until the small subunits (RBCSs) become available to produce a complete stable RuBisCo complex containing eight small and eight large subunits (PubMed:29217567). From Arabidopsis thaliana (Mouse-ear cress).
   3468..3498    +  CDS            T7 tag (gene 10 leader) (fragment): leader peptide from bacteriophage T7 gene 10 promotes efficient translation in E. coli
   3509..3558    +  CDS            SET1 (fragment): solubility-enhancement tag derived from T7 phage gene 10B
   3566..3613    +  terminator     T7 terminator: transcription terminator for bacteriophage T7 RNA polymerase
   3636..3676    -  CDS            TcR (fragment): tetracycline efflux protein; tet; confers resistance to tetracycline
   3773..3791    +  promoter       T7 promoter: promoter for bacteriophage T7 RNA polymerase
   3792..3816    +  protein_bind   lac operator: The lac repressor binds to the lac operator to inhibit transcription in E. coli. This inhibition can be relieved by adding lactose or isopropyl-β-D-thiogalactopyranoside (IPTG). lac repressor encoded by lacI
   3831..3853    +  RBS            RBS: efficient ribosome binding site from bacteriophage T7 gene 10 (Olins and Rangwala, 1989)
   3861..4244    +  CDS            RBCX1 (fragment): RBCX1_ARATH - Experimental evidence at protein level: Swiss-Prot protein existence level 1. Chaperone involved in RuBisCO assembly process. From Arabidopsis thaliana (Mouse-ear cress).
   4260..4277    +  CDS            SET1 (fragment): solubility-enhancement tag derived from T7 phage gene 10B
   4285..4332    +  terminator     T7 terminator: transcription terminator for bacteriophage T7 RNA polymerase
   4503..5294    -  CDS            SmR: aminoglycoside adenylyltransferase (Murphy, 1985); aadA; confers resistance to spectinomycin and streptomycin
   5295..5386    -  promoter       AmpR promoter: bla
   5434..6172    -  rep_origin     CloDF13 ori: Plasmids containing the CloDF13 (CDF) origin of replication can be propagated in E. coli cells that contain additional plasmids with compatible origins.
   6269..6333    -  CDS            TcR (fragment): tetracycline efflux protein; tet; confers resistance to tetracycline
   6348..6369    -  protein_bind   CAP binding site: CAP binding activates transcription in the presence of cAMP. E. coli catabolite activator protein
   6382..7464    -  CDS            lacI: lac repressor; lacI; The lac repressor binds to the lac operator to inhibit transcription in E. coli. This inhibition can be relieved by adding lactose or isopropyl-β-D-thiogalactopyranoside (IPTG).
   7465..7542    -  promoter       lacI promoter: lacI
   7550..7585    -  CDS            TcR (fragment): tetracycline efflux protein; tet; confers resistance to tetracycline
