[The description below was written by a language model from this plasmid's Addgene catalogue record and pLannotate feature annotations shown in this document.]
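Description:
pCDF_AtRaf1/Raf2/RbcX2/BSD2/RbcX1 is a 7.6 kb bacterial expression plasmid built on the pCDFDuet-1 backbone for co-producing five Arabidopsis thaliana Rubisco assembly chaperones in E. coli. It replicates from the CloDF13 (CDF) origin, which is compatible with other common origins and so allows the plasmid to be maintained alongside additional expression vectors in the same cell. Selection is through the aadA (SmR) gene, which confers streptomycin and spectinomycin resistance. The backbone also carries lacI with its own promoter.

The payload consists of five tandem, same-orientation cassettes encoding Raf1, Raf2, RbcX2, BSD2 and RbcX1 in that order. Each coding sequence lacks its N-terminal chloroplast transit peptide, so the mature form is made directly in the bacterial cytosol. Every gene has its own T7 promoter, lac operator and T7 gene 10 ribosome binding site, which makes expression dependent on T7 RNA polymerase and inducible with IPTG. T7 terminators are annotated after the Raf2, RbcX2, BSD2 and RbcX1 units but not after Raf1. The automated annotation labels the second open reading frame as an ATP1/PDL1 fragment. Its position and length match the Raf2 insert in the catalogue entry. The short TcR, T7 tag and SET1 fragments between cassettes appear to be repeated vector-derived spacer sequence rather than functional tags.

According to the depositor, the inserts were obtained by gene synthesis and mirror a previously published four-factor Arabidopsis assembly plasmid, with the RbcX1 isoform added after BSD2. The associated work concerns synthetic-biology systems for studying Rubisco biogenesis and kinetics. This suggests use as a helper plasmid supplying plant assembly factors for recombinant Rubisco production in E. coli. The Rubisco subunits themselves are not encoded here.
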