Addgene plasmid #229510: pCDF_AtRaf1/Raf2/RbcX2/BSD2/RbcX1
Purpose: Expresses Arabidopsis thaliana chaperones: Raf1,Raf2,RbcX2,BSD2,RbcX1
Depositing lab: Laura Gunn. Depositing organization: Cornell University. Publication: Unique biogenesis and kinetics of hornwort Rubiscos revealed by synthetic biology systems. Oh ZG, Robison TA, Loh DH, Ang WSL, Ng JZY, Li FW, Gunn LH. Mol Plant. 2024 Dec 2;17(12):1833-1849. doi: 10.1016/j.molp.2024.10.013. Epub 2024 Nov 2. PubMed 39491367.
Backbone
  Vector backbone: pCDFDuet-1
  Backbone manufacturer: Novagen
  Backbone size w/o insert (bp): 3781
  Total vector size (bp): 7587
  Vector type: Bacterial Expression
Growth in bacteria
  Bacterial resistance: Streptomycin, 50 μg/mL
  Growth temperature: 37°C
  Growth strain: DH5alpha
  Copy number: Unknown
Gene/Insert 1
  Gene/Insert name: Rubisco accumulation factor 1 (alt name: Raf1)
  Species: A. thaliana (mustard weed)
  Insert size (bp): 1176
  Mutation: N terminus chloroplast transit peptide truncation
  Entrez Gene: AT3G04550 (a.k.a. AT3G04550, F7O18.2, F7O18_2)
  Promoter: T7
  Cloning method: Unknown
  Sequencing primers: 5′ Not available
Gene/Insert 2
  Gene/Insert name: Rubisco accumulation factor 2 (alt name: Raf2)
  Species: A. thaliana (mustard weed)
  Insert size (bp): 519
  Mutation: N terminus chloroplast transit peptide truncation
  Entrez Gene: AT5G51110 (a.k.a. AT5G51110, MWD22.5, MWD22_5)
  Promoter: T7
  Cloning method: Unknown
  Sequencing primers: 5′ Not available
Gene/Insert 3
  Gene/Insert name: RbcX2
  Species: A. thaliana (mustard weed)
  Insert size (bp): 429
  Mutation: N terminus chloroplast transit peptide truncation
  Entrez Gene: RbcX2 (a.k.a. AT5G19855, AtRbcX2, homologue of cyanobacterial RbcX 2)
  Promoter: T7
  Cloning method: Unknown
  Sequencing primers: 5′ Not available
Gene/Insert 4
  Gene/Insert name: BSD2 (alt name: BUNDLE SHEATH DEFECTIVE 2)
  Insert size (bp): 249
  Mutation: N terminus chloroplast transit peptide truncation
  GenBank ID: AEE78314.1
  Promoter: T7
  Cloning method: Unknown
  Sequencing primers: 5′ Not Available
Gene/Insert 5
  Gene/Insert name: RbcX1
  Species: A. thaliana (mustard weed)
  Insert size (bp): 387
  Mutation: N terminus chloroplast transit peptide truncation
  GenBank ID: AY142573.1
  Promoter: T7
  Cloning method: Unknown
  Sequencing primers: 5′ Not Available
Terms and licenses: Academic/Nonprofit Terms; Industry Terms: Not Available to Industry
Depositor comments: Gene Synthesis from Genscript. Design of the Rubisco assembly factor inserts was mirroring pAtR1/R2/RX/B2 as shown in Aigner et al 2017 (10.1126/science.aap9221), with the addition of RbcX isoform, RbcXI after the BSD2 gene.
How to cite: pCDF_AtRaf1/Raf2/RbcX2/BSD2/RbcX1 was a gift from Laura Gunn (Addgene plasmid # 229510 ; http://n2t.net/addgene:229510 ; RRID:Addgene_229510)
